LOCUS       Exported 6548 bp ds-DNA circular SYN 13-MAY-2021
DEFINITION  Mammalian expression plasmid for SARS-CoV-2 nsp11.
ACCESSION   .
VERSION     .
KEYWORDS    pGBW-m4252816
SOURCE      synthetic DNA construct
  ORGANISM  synthetic DNA construct
REFERENCE   1 (bases 1 to 6548)
  TITLE     SARS-CoV-2 protein Mammalian expression constructs, tagged, for
            protein expression and/or purification
REFERENCE   2 (bases 1 to 6548)
  AUTHORS   .
  TITLE     Direct Submission
  JOURNAL   Exported May 13, 2021 from SnapGene Server 1.1.58
            http://www.snapgene.com
FEATURES             Location/Qualifiers
     source          1..6548
                     /organism="synthetic DNA construct"
                     /mol_type="other DNA"
     CDS             47..67
                     /codon_start=1
                     /product="tobacco etch virus (TEV) protease recognition and
                     cleavage site"
                     /label=TEV site
                     /translation="ENLYFQS"
     CDS             416..433
                     /codon_start=1
                     /product="6xHis affinity tag"
                     /label=6xHis
                     /translation="HHHHHH"
     polyA_signal    510..631
                     /label=SV40 poly(A) signal
                     /note="SV40 polyadenylation signal"
     primer_bind     complement(521..540)
                     /label=EBV-rev
                     /note="SV40 polyA terminator, reverse primer"
     primer_bind     575..594
                     /label=SV40pA-R
                     /note="SV40 polyA, reverse primer"
     terminator      746..792
                     /label=T7 terminator
                     /note="transcription terminator for bacteriophage T7 RNA
                     polymerase"
     terminator      822..958
                     /label=rrnG terminator
                     /note="transcription terminator from the E. coli ribosomal
                     RNA rrnG operon (Albrechtsen et al., 1991)"
     misc_feature    1003..1074
                     /label=3' beta-globin insulator
                     /note="insulator downstream of the human beta-globin locus
                     (Farrell et al., 2002)"
     rep_origin      complement(1300..1888)
                     /direction=LEFT
                     /label=ori
                     /note="high-copy-number ColE1/pMB1/pBR322/pUC origin of
                     replication"
     primer_bind     complement(1380..1399)
                     /label=pBR322ori-F
                     /note="pBR322 origin, forward primer"
     promoter        2388..3597
                     /label=UbC promoter
                     /note="human ubiquitin C promoter"
     primer_bind     3434..3453
                     /label=hUBCpro-F
                     /note="Human Ubiquitin C (UbC) promoter, forward primer"
     CDS             3601..4200
                     /codon_start=1
                     /gene="pac from Streptomyces alboniger"
                     /product="puromycin N-acetyltransferase"
                     /label=PuroR
                     /note="confers resistance to puromycin"
                     /translation="MTEYKPTVRLATRDDVPRAVRTLAAAFADYPATRHTVDPDRHIER
                     VTELQELFLTRVGLDIGKVWVADDGAAVAVWTTPESVEAGAVFAEIGPRMAELSGSRLA
                     AQQQMEGLLAPHRPKEPAWFLATVGVSPDHQGKGLGSAVVLPGVEAAERAGVPAFLETS
                     APRNLPFYERLGFTVTADVEVPEGPRTWCMTRKPGA"
     primer_bind     complement(3601..3620)
                     /label=Puro-R
                     /note="Puromycin resistance gene, reverse primer. Also
                     called puro-variant-R"
     primer_bind     4097..4117
                     /label=Puro-F
                     /note="Puromycin resistance gene, forward primer"
     polyA_signal    4227..4275
                     /note="synthetic polyadenylation signal"
     CDS             4541..5401
                     /codon_start=1
                     /gene="bla"
                     /product="beta-lactamase"
                     /label=AmpR
                     /note="confers resistance to ampicillin, carbenicillin, and
                     related antibiotics"
                     /translation="MSIQHFRVALIPFFAAFCLPVFAHPETLVKVKDAEDQLGARVGYI
                     ELDLNSGKILESFRPEERFPMMSTFKVLLCGAVLSRIDAGQEQLGRRIHYSQNDLVEYS
                     PVTEKHLTDGMTVRELCSAAITMSDNTAANLLLTTIGGPKELTAFLHNMGDHVTRLDRW
                     EPELNEAIPNDERDTTMPVAMATTLRKLLTGELLTLASRQQLIDWMEADKVAGPLLRSA
                     LPAGWFIADKSGAGERGSRGIIAALGPDGKPSRIVVIYTTGSQATMDERNRQIAEIGAS
                     LIKHW"
     primer_bind     complement(4759..4778)
                     /label=Amp-R
                     /note="Ampicillin resistance gene, reverse primer"
     terminator      5414..5550
                     /label=rrnG terminator
                     /note="transcription terminator from the E. coli ribosomal
                     RNA rrnG operon (Albrechtsen et al., 1991)"
     misc_feature    5702..5773
                     /label=5' beta-globin insulator
                     /note="insulator upstream of the human beta-globin locus
                     (Farrell et al., 2002)"
     terminator      5778..5824
                     /label=T7 terminator
                     /note="transcription terminator for bacteriophage T7 RNA
                     polymerase"
     polyA_signal    5842..5890
                     /note="synthetic polyadenylation signal"
     enhancer        5971..6274
                     /label=CMV enhancer
                     /note="human cytomegalovirus immediate early enhancer"
     promoter        6276..6478
                     /label=CMV promoter
                     /note="human cytomegalovirus (CMV) immediate early
                     promoter"
     primer_bind     6429..6449
                     /label=CMV-F
                     /note="Human CMV immediate early promoter, forward primer"
ORIGIN
        1 caccatgagt gccgatgctc agtcctttct caacggtttc gcagtggaaa acctttactt
       61 tcagtcgatg agtgacaaaa tcattcatct aaccgatgac tcctttgata cagacgtgtt
      121 gaaggccgat ggtgcgatac tggtagattt ctgggctgaa tggtgtggcc cgtgcaagat
      181 gatcgcaccc attctggacg agatcgccga cgagtatcaa ggaaaattaa ctgtcgctaa
      241 gcttaatata gatcagaacc cagggacggc acctaaatac ggcatcaggg gaatacctac
      301 cctcctgctc tttaagaatg gggaagttgc cgcgacaaaa gtgggagccc tgtctaaggg
      361 ccagctaaaa gagttcttgg acgctaacct ggcaggttca ggctcggggc acatgcacca
      421 tcaccatcac catagcagcg ggctcgtgcc acgcggctaa gctagcttga ctgactgaga
      481 tacagcgtac cttcagctca cagacatgat aagatacatt gatgagtttg gacaaaccac
      541 aactagaatg cagtgaaaaa aatgctttat ttgtgaaatt tgtgatgcta ttgctttatt
      601 tgtaaccatt ataagctgca ataaacaagt taacaacaac aattgcattc attttatgtt
      661 tcaggttcag ggggaggtgt gggaggtttt ttaaagcaag taaaacctct acaaatgtgg
      721 tattggccca tctctatcgg tatcgtagca taaccccttg gggcctctaa acgggtcttg
      781 aggggttttt tgtgcccctc gggccggatt gctatctacc ggcattggcg cagaaaaaaa
      841 tgcctgatgc gacgctgcgc gtcttatact cccacatatg ccagattcag caacggatac
      901 ggcttcccca acttgcccac ttccatacgt gtcctcctta ccagaaattt atccttaagg
      961 tcgtcagcta tcctgcaggc gatctctcga tttcgatcaa gacattcctt taatggtctt
     1021 ttctggacac cactaggggt cagaagtagt tcatcaaact ttcttccctc cctaatctca
     1081 ttggttacct tgggctatcg aaacttaatt aaccagtcaa gtcagctact tggcgagatc
     1141 gacttgtctg ggtttcgact acgctcagaa ttgcgtcagt caagttcgat ctggtccttg
     1201 ctattgcacc cgttctccga ttacgagttt catttaaatc atgtgagcaa aaggccagca
     1261 aaaggccagg aaccgtaaaa aggccgcgtt gctggcgttt ttccataggc tccgcccccc
     1321 tgacgagcat cacaaaaatc gacgctcaag tcagaggtgg cgaaacccga caggactata
     1381 aagataccag gcgtttcccc ctggaagctc cctcgtgcgc tctcctgttc cgaccctgcc
     1441 gcttaccgga tacctgtccg cctttctccc ttcgggaagc gtggcgcttt ctcatagctc
     1501 acgctgtagg tatctcagtt cggtgtaggt cgttcgctcc aagctgggct gtgtgcacga
     1561 accccccgtt cagcccgacc gctgcgcctt atccggtaac tatcgtcttg agtccaaccc
     1621 ggtaagacac gacttatcgc cactggcagc agccactggt aacaggatta gcagagcgag
     1681 gtatgtaggc ggtgctacag agttcttgaa gtggtggcct aactacggct acactagaag
     1741 aacagtattt ggtatctgcg ctctgctgaa gccagttacc ttcggaaaaa gagttggtag
     1801 ctcttgatcc ggcaaacaaa ccaccgctgg tagcggtggt ttttttgttt gcaagcagca
     1861 gattacgcgc agaaaaaaag gatctcaaga agatcctttg atcttttcta cggggtctga
     1921 cgctcagtgg aacgaaaact cacgttaagg gattttggtc atgagattat caaaaaggat
     1981 cttcacctag atccttttaa attaaaaatg aagttttaaa tcaatctaaa gtatatatga
     2041 gtaaacttgg tctgacagtt accaatgctt aatcagtgag gcacctatct cagcgatctg
     2101 tctatttcgt tcatccatag ttgcatttaa atttccgaac tctccaaggc cctcgtcgga
     2161 aaatcttcaa acctttcgtc cgatccatct tgcaggctac ctctcgaacg aactatcgca
     2221 agtctcttgg ccggccttgc gccttggcta ttgcttggca gcgcctatcg ccaggtatta
     2281 ctccaatccc gaatatccga gatcgggatc acccgagaga agttcaacct acatcctcaa
     2341 tcccgatcta tccgagatcc gaggaatatc gaaatcgggg cgcgcctggc ctccgcgccg
     2401 ggttttggcg cctcccgcgg gcgcccccct cgtcacggcg agcgctgcca cgtcagacga
     2461 agggcgcagg agcgtcctga tccttccgcc cggacgctca ggacagcggc ccgctgctca
     2521 taagactcgg ccttagaacc ccagtatcag cagaaggaca ttttaggacg ggacttgggt
     2581 gactctaggg cactggtttt ctttccagag agcggaacag gcgaggaaaa gtagtccctt
     2641 ctcggcgatt ctgcggaggg atctccgtgg ggcggtgaac gccgatgatt atataaggac
     2701 gcgccgggtg tggcacagct agttccgtcg cagccgggat ttgggtcgcg gttcttgttt
     2761 gtggatcgct gtgatcgtca cttggtgagt agcgggctgc tgggctggcc ggggctttcg
     2821 tggccgccgg gccgctcggt gggacggaag cgtgtggaga gaccgccaag ggctgtagtc
     2881 tgggtccgcg agcaaggttg ccctgaactg ggggttgggg ggagcgcagc aaaatggcgg
     2941 ctgttcccga gtcttgaatg gaagacgctt gtgaggcggg ctgtgaggtc gttgaaacaa
     3001 ggtggggggc atggtgggcg gcaagaaccc aaggtcttga gcccttcgct aatgcgggaa
     3061 agctcttatt cgggtgagat gggctgggca ccatctgggg accctgacgt gaagtttgtc
     3121 actgactgga gaactcggtt tgtcgtctgt tgcgggggcg gcagttatgg cggtgccgtt
     3181 gggcagtgca cccgtacctt tgggagcgcg cgccctcgtc gtgtcgtgac gtcacccgtt
     3241 ctgttggctt ataatgcagg gtggggccac cagccggtag gtgtgcggta ggcttttctc
     3301 cgtcgcagga cgcagggttc gggcctaggg taggctctcc tgaatcgaca ggcgccggac
     3361 ctctggtgag gggagggata agtgaggcgt cagtttcttt ggtcggtttt atgtacctat
     3421 cttcttaagt agctgaagct ccggttttga actatgcgct cggggttggc gagtgtgttt
     3481 tgtgaagttt tttaggcacc ttttgaaatg taatcatttg ggtcaatatg taattttcag
     3541 tgttagactt gtaaattgtc cgctaaattc tggccgtttt tggctttttt gttagacaac
     3601 atgaccgagt acaagcccac ggtgcgcctc gccacccgcg acgacgtccc cagggccgta
     3661 cgcaccctcg ccgccgcgtt cgccgactac cccgccacgc gccacaccgt cgatccggac
     3721 cgccacatcg agcgggtcac cgagctgcaa gaactcttcc tcacgcgcgt cgggctcgac
     3781 atcggcaagg tgtgggtcgc ggacgacggc gccgcggtgg cggtctggac cacgccggag
     3841 agcgtcgaag cgggggcggt gttcgccgag atcggcccgc gcatggccga gttgagcggt
     3901 tcccggctgg ccgcgcagca acagatggag ggcctcctgg cgccgcaccg gcccaaggag
     3961 cccgcgtggt tcctggccac cgtcggcgtc tcgcccgacc accagggcaa gggtctgggc
     4021 agcgccgtcg tgctccccgg agtggaggcc gccgagcgcg ccggggtgcc cgccttcctg
     4081 gagacctccg cgccccgcaa cctccccttc tacgagcggc tcggcttcac cgtcaccgcc
     4141 gacgtcgagg tgcccgaagg accgcgcacc tggtgcatga cccgcaagcc cggtgcctag
     4201 gctagtatgt aagcctagtc ttagataata aaatcgctat ccatcgaaga tggatgtgtg
     4261 ttggtttttt gtgtgtgtaa cgctaggcgc gcctggtgta ccgagaacga tcctctcagt
     4321 gcgagtctcg acgatccata tcgttgcttg gcagtcagcc agtcggaatc cagcttggga
     4381 cccaggaagt ccaatcgtca gatattgtac tcaagcctgg tcacggcagc gtaccgatct
     4441 gtttaaacct agatattgat agtctgatcg gtcaacgtat aatcgagtcc tagcttttgc
     4501 aaacatctat caagagacag gatcagcagg aggctttcgc atgagtattc aacatttccg
     4561 tgtcgccctt attccctttt ttgcggcatt ttgccttcct gtttttgctc acccagaaac
     4621 gctggtgaaa gtaaaagatg ctgaagatca gttgggtgcg cgagtgggtt acatcgaact
     4681 ggatctcaac agcggtaaga tccttgagag ttttcgcccc gaagaacgct ttccaatgat
     4741 gagcactttt aaagttctgc tatgtggcgc ggtattatcc cgtattgacg ccgggcaaga
     4801 gcaactcggt cgccgcatac actattctca gaatgacttg gttgagtatt caccagtcac
     4861 agaaaagcat cttacggatg gcatgacagt aagagaatta tgcagtgctg ccataaccat
     4921 gagtgataac actgcggcca acttacttct gacaacgatt ggaggaccga aggagctaac
     4981 cgcttttttg cacaacatgg gggatcatgt aactcgcctt gatcgttggg aaccggagct
     5041 gaatgaagcc ataccaaacg acgagcgtga caccacgatg cctgtagcaa tggcaacaac
     5101 cttgcgtaaa ctattaactg gcgaactact tactctagct tcccggcaac agttgataga
     5161 ctggatggag gcggataaag ttgcaggacc acttctgcgc tcggcccttc cggctggctg
     5221 gtttattgct gataaatctg gagccggtga gcgtgggtct cgcggtatca ttgcagcact
     5281 ggggccagat ggtaagccct cccgtatcgt agttatctac acgacgggga gtcaggcaac
     5341 tatggatgaa cgaaatagac agatcgctga gataggtgcc tcactgatta agcattggta
     5401 accgattcta ggtgcattgg cgcagaaaaa aatgcctgat gcgacgctgc gcgtcttata
     5461 ctcccacata tgccagattc agcaacggat acggcttccc caacttgccc acttccatac
     5521 gtgtcctcct taccagaaat ttatccttaa gatcccgaat cgtttaaact cgactctggc
     5581 tctatcgaat ctccgtcgtt tcgagcttac gcgaacagcc gtggcgctca tttgctcgtc
     5641 gggcatcgaa tctcgtcagc tatcgtcagc ttaccttttt ggcagcgatc gcggctcccg
     5701 acatcttgga ccattagctc cacaggtatc ttcttccctc tagtggtcat aacagcagct
     5761 tcagctacct ctcaattcaa aaaacccctc aagacccgtt tagaggcccc aaggggttat
     5821 gctatcaatc gttgcgttac acacacaaaa aaccaacaca catccatctt cgatggatag
     5881 cgattttatt atctaactgc tgatcgagtg tagccagatc tagtaatcaa ttacggggtc
     5941 attagttcat agcccatata tggagttccg cgttacataa cttacggtaa atggcccgcc
     6001 tggctgaccg cccaacgacc cccgcccatt gacgtcaata atgacgtatg ttcccatagt
     6061 aacgccaata gggactttcc attgacgtca atgggtggag tatttacggt aaactgccca
     6121 cttggcagta catcaagtgt atcatatgcc aagtacgccc cctattgacg tcaatgacgg
     6181 taaatggccc gcctggcatt atgcccagta catgacctta tgggactttc ctacttggca
     6241 gtacatctac gtattagtca tcgctattac catgctgatg cggttttggc agtacatcaa
     6301 tgggcgtgga tagcggtttg actcacgggg atttccaagt ctccacccca ttgacgtcaa
     6361 tgggagtttg ttttggcacc aaaatcaacg ggactttcca aaatgtcgta acaactccgc
     6421 cccattgacg caaatgggcg gtaggcgtgt acggtgggag gtctatataa gcagagctgg
     6481 tttagtgaac cgtcagatca gatctttgtc gatcctacca tccactcgac acacccgcca
     6541 gcggccgc
//
