[The description below was written by a language model from this plasmid's Addgene catalogue record and the feature table of its GenBank file.]
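Description:
pGBW-m4252816 is a mammalian expression plasmid for nsp11 of SARS-CoV-2, built on a pTwist_CMV_Puro_6 backbone from which an AarI site was removed. It is part of a set of tagged SARS-CoV-2 constructs intended for protein expression and/or purification. In E. coli it replicates from a high-copy ColE1/pUC-type origin and is selected with ampicillin through the bla (AmpR) gene. For selection in mammalian cells it carries a separate cassette in which the human ubiquitin C promoter drives puromycin N-acetyltransferase, followed by a synthetic polyadenylation signal.

The payload is the wild-type nsp11 coding segment, a very short peptide (38 bp insert) derived from the ORF1ab gene. It is not annotated as its own feature in the sequence record. Expression is driven by the CMV immediate-early enhancer and promoter, which lie at the end of the circular map so that transcription reads across the origin of numbering into the insert. A TEV protease recognition site sits immediately downstream. The catalogue lists a cleavable C-terminal TEV and thioredoxin (TRX) fusion supplied by the backbone. TRX is not annotated, but an unlabelled stretch lies between the TEV site and an annotated 6xHis tag, which the catalogue does not mention. An SV40 polyadenylation signal ends the transcript. A fusion partner of this kind would help with expression and recovery of such a small peptide, with the His tag allowing affinity capture and TEV cleavage releasing nsp11.

The expression unit is flanked by T7 and rrnG transcription terminators and by 5' and 3' beta-globin insulator elements, which isolate it from neighbouring transcription.
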