Addgene plasmid #153599: pGBW-m4252816
Purpose: Mammalian expression plasmid for SARS-CoV-2 nsp11
Depositing lab: Ginkgo Bioworks & Benjie Chen. Depositing organization: Ginkgo Bioworks.
Backbone
  Vector backbone: pTwist_CMV_Puro_6 with AarI site removed
  Backbone size w/o insert (bp): 6080
  Vector type: Mammalian Expression
  Selectable markers: Puromycin
Growth in bacteria
  Bacterial resistance: Ampicillin, 100 μg/mL
  Growth temperature: 37°C
  Growth strain: DH5alpha
  Copy number: High Copy
Gene/Insert
  Gene/Insert name: SARS-CoV-2 nsp11
  Species: Severe acute respiratory syndrome coronavirus 2
  Insert size (bp): 38
  Mutation: wt
  Entrez Gene: ORF1ab (a.k.a. GU280_gp01)
  Promoter: CMV
  Tag / fusion protein: Cleavable TEV;TRX (C terminal on backbone)
  Cloning method: Unknown
Resource information
  A portion of this plasmid was derived from a plasmid made by: GinkgoBioworks
Depositor comments: NCBI reference sequence: 43740578
How to cite: pGBW-m4252816 was a gift from Ginkgo Bioworks & Benjie Chen (Addgene plasmid # 153599 ; http://n2t.net/addgene:153599 ; RRID:Addgene_153599)
